Addgene plasmid #160263: 37 pCOLI_K_STREP
Purpose: (Empty Backbone) N-term 2xStrepII 3C cleavable Kan resistant bacterial expression vector
Depositing lab: John Weir. Depositing organization: Friedrich Miescher Laboratory. Publication: InteBac - An integrated bacterial and baculovirus expression vector suite. Altmannova V, Blaha A, Astrinidis S, Reichle H, Weir JR. Protein Sci. 2020 Sep 21. doi: 10.1002/pro.3957. PubMed 32955754.
Backbone
  Vector backbone: pRSF
  Modifications to backbone: Custom MCS added to the vector for full compatibility within the InteBac system. 3C cleavable 2xStrepII tag added to N-terminus.
  Vector type: Bacterial Expression
  Promoter: T7
  Tag / fusion protein: 2xStrepII (N terminal on backbone)
Growth in bacteria
  Bacterial resistance: Kanamycin, 50 μg/mL
  Growth temperature: 37°C
  Growth strain: DH5alpha
  Copy number: Unknown
Gene/Insert
  Cloning method: Gibson Cloning
  Sequencing primers: 5′ T7_fwd; 3′ T7_rev
Terms and licenses: Academic/Nonprofit Terms; Industry Terms: Not Available to Industry
How to cite: 37 pCOLI_K_STREP was a gift from John Weir (Addgene plasmid # 160263 ; http://n2t.net/addgene:160263 ; RRID:Addgene_160263)
