[The description below was written by a language model from this plasmid's Addgene catalogue record and pLannotate feature annotations shown in this document.]
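Description:
37 pCOLI_K_STREP is an empty bacterial expression backbone derived from pRSF and belonging to the InteBac suite, a set of matched vectors for bacterial and baculovirus expression. It is a compact plasmid (about 2.6 kb in the sequenced record) that replicates in E. coli from the RSF1030 origin. This origin is compatible with other common origins, so the plasmid can be maintained alongside additional plasmids in the same cell, which is useful for co-expressing several proteins. Selection is by kanamycin, conferred by an aminoglycoside phosphotransferase gene driven by a bla-type promoter. The copy number is not recorded.

The expression cassette consists of a T7 promoter, the efficient phage T7 gene 10 ribosome binding site, an N-terminal Twin-Strep (2xStrepII) tag and a T7 terminator. Expression therefore requires a host that supplies T7 RNA polymerase. According to the catalogue entry, the tag is followed by a 3C protease cleavage site and a custom multiple cloning site common to the InteBac system. Neither element is separately annotated in the feature table, though both presumably lie between the tag and the terminator. Genes of interest are inserted by Gibson assembly, giving fusions that can be purified on Strep-Tactin resin and then freed of the tag by 3C cleavage. No lac operator or lacI gene is annotated. The short hits to TcR, a CAP binding site, SET1 and a second partial AmpR promoter are fragments, most likely backbone remnants or incidental matches rather than functional parts. No insert is present, as the plasmid is meant to be a recipient vector for recombinant protein production in E. coli.
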