Features (pLannotate 1.2.2; 11 found; start..end, strand, type, name):
     51..115     -  CDS            TcR (fragment): tetracycline efflux protein; tet; confers resistance to tetracycline
    130..151     -  protein_bind   CAP binding site: CAP binding activates transcription in the presence of cAMP. E. coli catabolite activator protein
    164..182     +  promoter       T7 promoter: promoter for bacteriophage T7 RNA polymerase
    220..242     +  RBS            RBS: efficient ribosome binding site from bacteriophage T7 gene 10 (Olins and Rangwala, 1989)
    265..350     +  CDS            Twin-Strep-tag (fragment): two Strep-Tag®II moieties connected by a linker for enhanced binding to Strep-Tactin®, an engineered form of streptavidin (Schmidt et al., 2013)
    540..589     +  CDS            SET1 (fragment): solubility-enhancement tag derived from T7 phage gene 10B
    597..644     +  terminator     T7 terminator: transcription terminator for bacteriophage T7 RNA polymerase
    808..865     +  promoter       AmpR promoter (fragment): bla
    874..1689    -  CDS            KanR: aminoglycoside phosphotransferase; aph(3')-Ia; confers resistance to kanamycin in bacteria or G418 (Geneticin®) in eukaryotes
   1690..1781    -  promoter       AmpR promoter: bla
   1797..2546    -  rep_origin     RSF ori: Plasmids containing the RSF 1030 origin of replication can be propagated in E. coli cells that contain additional plasmids with compatible origins.
>Addgene plasmid #160263 | 37 pCOLI_K_STREP | addgene full sequence | sequence record 318633 | Addgene NGS Result
ATGTAGCACCTGAAGTCAGCCCCATACGATATAAGTTGTAATTCTCATGTTAGTCATGCCCCGCGCCCAC
CGGAAGGAGCTGACTGGGTTGAAGGCTCTCAAGGGCATCGGTCGAGATCCCGGTGCCTAATGAGTGAGCT
AACTTACATTAATTGCGTTGCGCTAATACGACTCACTATAGGGAGACCACAACGGTTTCCCTCCGGCTCC
GGAAATAATTTTGTTTAACTTTAAGAAGGAGATATACATATGGGCAGCAGCGCCAGCGCTTGGAGCCACC
CGCAGTTCGAGAAAGGTGGAGGTTCCGGAGGTGGATCGGGAGGTTCGGCGTGGAGCCACCCGCAGTTCGA
AAAAAGCAGCGGATCTCTGGAAGTTCTGTTCCAGGGGCCCGGATCCCGGTCCGACATATGAGCGCGCGGA
ATTCAAAGGCCTACGTCGACGAGCTCACTAGTCGCGGCCGCTTTCGAATCTAGAGCCTGCAGTCTCGACA
AGCTTGTCGAGAAGTACTAGAGGATGTACAACGCGTGCGCGCTGATCCGGCTGCTAACAAAGCCCGAAAG
GAAGCTGAGTTGGCTGCTGCCACCGCTGAGCAATAACTAGCATAACCCCTTGGGGCCTCTAAACGGGTCT
TGAGGGGTTTTTTGCTGAAACCTCAGGCATTTGAGAAGCACACGGTCACACTGCTTCCGGTAGTCAATAA
ACCGGTAAACCAGCAATAGACATAAGCGGCTATTTAACGACCCTGCCCTGAACCGACGACAAGCTGACGA
CCGGGTCTCCGCAAGTGGCACTTTTCGGGGAAATGTGCGCGGAACCCCTATTTGTTTATTTTTCTAAATA
CATTCAAATATGTATCCGCTCATGAATTAATTCTTAGAAAAACTCATCGAGCATCAAATGAAACTGCAAT
TTATTCATATCAGGATTATCAATACCATATTTTTGAAAAAGCCGTTTCTGTAATGAAGGAGAAAACTCAC
CGAGGCAGTTCCATAGGATGGCAAGATCCTGGTATCGGTCTGCGATTCCGACTCGTCCAACATCAATACA
ACCTATTAATTTCCCCTCGTCAAAAATAAGGTTATCAAGTGAGAAATCACCATGAGTGACGACTGAATCC
GGTGAGAATGGCAAAAGTTTATGCATTTCTTTCCAGACTTGTTCAACAGGCCAGCCATTACGCTCGTCAT
CAAAATCACTCGCATCAACCAAACCGTTATTCATTCGTGATTGCGCCTGAGCGAGACGAAATACGCGGTC
GCTGTTAAAAGGACAATTACAAACAGGAATCGAATGCAACCGGCGCAGGAACACTGCCAGCGCATCAACA
ATATTTTCACCTGAATCAGGATATTCTTCTAATACCTGGAATGCTGTTTTCCCGGGGATCGCAGTGGTGA
GTAACCATGCATCATCAGGAGTACGGATAAAATGCTTGATGGTCGGAAGAGGCATAAATTCCGTCAGCCA
GTTTAGTCTGACCATCTCATCTGTAACATCATTGGCAACGCTACCTTTGCCATGTTTCAGAAACAACTCT
GGCGCATCGGGCTTCCCATACAATCGATAGATTGTCGCACCTGATTGCCCGACATTATCGCGAGCCCATT
TATACCCATATAAATCAGCATCCATGTTGGAATTTAATCGCGGCCTAGAGCAAGACGTTTCCCGTTGAAT
ATGGCTCATACTCTTCCTTTTTCAATATTATTGAAGCATTTATCAGGGTTATTGTCTCATGAGCGGATAC
ATATTTGAATGTATTTAGAAAAATAAACAAATAGGCATGCAGCGCTCTTCCGCTTCCTCGCTCACTGACT
CGCTACGCTCGGTCGTTCGACTGCGGCGAGCGGTGTCAGCTCACTCAAAAGCGGTAATACGGTTATCCAC
AGAATCAGGGGATAAAGCCGGAAAGAACATGTGAGCAAAAAGCAAAGCACCGGAAGAAGCCAACGCCGCA
GGCGTTTTTCCATAGGCTCCGCCCCCCTGACGAGCATCACAAAAATCGACGCTCAAGCCAGAGGTGGCGA
AACCCGACAGGACTATAAAGATACCAGGCGTTTCCCCCTGGAAGCTCCCTCGTGCGCTCTCCTGTTCCGA
CCCTGCCGCTTACCGGATACCTGTCCGCCTTTCTCCCTTCGGGAAGCGTGGCGCTTTCTCATAGCTCACG
CTGTTGGTATCTCAGTTCGGTGTAGGTCGTTCGCTCCAAGCTGGGCTGTGTGCACGAACCCCCCGTTCAG
CCCGACCGCTGCGCCTTATCCGGTAACTATCGTCTTGAGTCCAACCCGGTAAGACACGACTTATCGCCAC
TGGCAGCAGCCATTGGTAACTGATTTAGAGGACTTTGTCTTGAAGTTATGCACCTGTTAAGGCTAAACTG
AAAGAACAGATTTTGGTGAGTGCGGTCCTCCAACCCACTTACCTTGGTTCAAAGAGTTGGTAGCTCAGCG
AACCTTGAGAAAACCACCGTTGGTAGCGGTGGTTTTTCTTTATTTATGAGATGATGAATCAATCGGTCTA
TCAAGTCAACGAACAGCTATTCCGTTACTCTAGATTTCAGTGCAATTTATCTCTTCAA
